>Addgene plasmid | EGFP-hPMCA2w/b | analyzer sequence | sequence record 67922
TAGTTATTAATAGTAATCAATTACGGGGTCATTAGTTCATAGCCCATATATGGAGTTCCGCGTTACATAA
CTTACGGTAAATGGCCCGCCTGGCTGACCGCCCAACGACCCCCGCCCATTGACGTCAATAATGACGTATG
TTCCCATAGTAACGCCAATAGGGACTTTCCATTGACGTCAATGGGTGGAGTATTTACGGTAAACTGCCCA
CTTGGCAGTACATCAAGTGTATCATATGCCAAGTACGCCCCCTATTGACGTCAATGACGGTAAATGGCCC
GCCTGGCATTATGCCCAGTACATGACCTTATGGGACTTTCCTACTTGGCAGTACATCTACGTATTAGTCA
TCGCTATTACCATGGTGATGCGGTTTTGGCAGTACATCAATGGGCGTGGATAGCGGTTTGACTCACGGGG
ATTTCCAAGTCTCCACCCCATTGACGTCAATGGGAGTTTGTTTTGGCACCAAAATCAACGGGACTTTCCA
AAATGTCGTAACAACTCCGCCCCATTGACGCAAATGGGCGGTAGGCGTGTACGGTGGGAGGTCTATATAA
GCAGAGCTGGTTTAGTGAACCGTCAGATCCGCTAGCGCTACCGGTCGCCACCATGGTGAGCAAGGGCGAG
GAGCTGTTCACCGGGGTGGTGCCCATCCTGGTCGAGCTGGACGGCGACGTAAACGGCCACAAGTTCAGCG
TGTCCGGCGAGGGCGAGGGCGATGCCACCTACGGCAAGCTGACCCTGAAGTTCATCTGCACCACCGGCAA
GCTGCCCGTGCCCTGGCCCACCCTCGTGACCACCCTGACCTACGGCGTGCAGTGCTTCAGCCGCTACCCC
GACCACATGAAGCAGCACGACTTCTTCAAGTCCGCCATGCCCGAAGGCTACGTCCAGGAGCGCACCATCT
TCTTCAAGGACGACGGCAACTACAAGACCCGCGCCGAGGTGAAGTTCGAGGGCGACACCCTGGTGAACCG
CATCGAGCTGAAGGGCATCGACTTCAAGGAGGACGGCAACATCCTGGGGCACAAGCTGGAGTACAACTAC
AACAGCCACAACGTCTATATCATGGCCGACAAGCAGAAGAACGGCATCAAGGTGAACTTCAAGATCCGCC
ACAACATCGAGGACGGCAGCGTGCAGCTCGCCGACCACTACCAGCAGAACACCCCCATCGGCGACGGCCC
CGTGCTGCTGCCCGACAACCACTACCTGAGCACCCAGTCCGCCCTGAGCAAAGACCCCAACGAGAAGCGC
GATCACATGGTCCTGCTGGAGTTCGTGACCGCCGCCGGGATCACTCTCGGCATGGACGAGCTGTACAAGT
CCGGACTCAGATCTCGAGCTCAAGCTTCGAATTCTGCAGTCGACGGTACCGCGGTGGCGGCCGCC
[3729 nt withheld, positions 1396-5124]
TAGGCGGCCGCTCTAGATAACTGATCATAATCAGCCATACCACATTTGTAGAGGTTTTACTTGCTTTAAA
AAACCTCCCACACCTCCCCCTGAACCTGAAACATAAAATGAATGCAATTGTTGTTGTTAACTTGTTTATT
GCAGCTTATAATGGTTACAAATAAAGCAATAGCATCACAAATTTCACAAATAAAGCATTTTTTTCACTGC
ATTCTAGTTGTGGTTTGTCCAAACTCATCAATGTATCTTAACGCGTAAATTGTAAGCGTTAATATTTTGT
TAAAATTCGCGTTAAATTTTTGTTAAATCAGCTCATTTTTTAACCAATAGGCCGAAATCGGCAAAATCCC
TTATAAATCAAAAGAATAGACCGAGATAGGGT
[37 nt withheld, positions 5507-5543]
AAAGAACGTGGACTCCAACGTCAAAGG
[49 nt withheld, positions 5571-5619]
T
[91 nt withheld, positions 5621-5711]
G
[124 nt withheld, positions 5713-5836]
CAGGTGGCACTTTTCGGGGAAATGTGCGCGGAACCCCTATTTGTTTATTTTTCTAAATACATTCAAATAT
GTATCCGCTCATGAGACAATAACCCTGATAAATGCTTCAATAATATTGAAAAAGGAAGAGTCCTGAGGCG
GAAAGAACCAGCTGTGGAATGTGTGTCAGTTAGGGTGTGGAAAGTCCCCAGGCTCCCCAGCAGGCAGAAG
TATGCAAAGCATGCATCTCAATTAGTCAGCAACCAGGTGTGGAAAGTCCCCAGGCTCCCCAGCAGGCAGA
AGTATGCAAAGCATGCATCTCAATTAGTCAGCAACCATAGTCCCGCCCCTAACTCCGCCCATCCCGCCCC
TAACTCCGCCCAGTTCCGCCCATTCTCCGCCCCATGGCTGACTAATTTTTTTTATTTATGCAGAGGCCGA
GGCCGCCTCGGCCTCTGAGCTATTCCAGAAGTAGTGAGGAGGCTTTTTTGGAGGCCTAGGCTTTTGCAAA
GATCGATCAAGAGACAGGATGAGGATCGTTTCGCATGATTGAACAAGATGGATTGCACGCAGGTTCTCCG
GCCGCTTGGGTGGAGAGGCTATTCGGCTATGACTGGGCACAACAGACAATCGGCTGCTCTGATGCCGCCG
TGTTCCGGCTGTCAGCGCAGGGGCGCCCGGTTCTTTTTGTCAAGACCGACCTGTCCGGTGCCCTGAATGA
ACTGCAAGACGAGGCAGCGCGGCTATCGTGGCTGGCCACGACGGGCGTTCCTTGCGCAGCTGTGCTCGAC
GTTGTCACTGAAGCGGGAAGGGACTGGCTGCTATTGGGCGAAGTGCCGGGGCAGGATCTCCTGTCATCTC
ACCTTGCTCCTGCCGAGAAAGTATCCATCATGGCTGATGCAATGCGGCGGCTGCATACGCTTGATCCGGC
TACCTGCCCATTCGACCACCAAGCGAAACATCGCATCGAGCGAGCACGTACTCGGATGGAAGCCGGTCTT
GTCGATCAGGATGATCTGGACGAAGAGCATCAGGGGCTCGCGCCAGCCGAACTGTTCGCCAGGCTCAAGG
CGAGCATGCCCGACGGCGAGGATCTCGTCGTGACCCATGGCGATGCCTGCTTGCCGAATATCATGGTGGA
AAATGGCCGCTTTTCTGGATTCATCGACTGTGGCCGGCTGGGTGTGGCGGACCGCTATCAGGACATAGCG
TTGGCTACCCGTGATATTGCTGAAGAGCTTGGCGGCGAATGGGCTGACCGCTTCCTCGTGCTTTACGGTA
TCGCCGCTCCCGATTCGCAGCGCATCGCCTTCTATCGCCTTCTTGACGAGTTCTTCTGAGCGGGACTCTG
GGGTTCGAAATGACCGACCAAGCGACGCCCAACCTGCCATCACGAGATTTCGATTCCACCGCCGCCTTCT
ATGAAAGGTTGGGCTTCGGAATCGTTTTCCGGGACGCCGGCTGGATGATCCTCCAGCGCGGGGATCTCAT
GCTGGAGTTCTTCGCCCACCCTAGGGGGAGGCTAACTGAAACACGGAAGGAGACAATACCGGAAGGAACC
CGCGCTATGACGGCAATAAAAAGACAGAATAAAACGCACGGTGTTGGGTCGTTTGTTCATAAACGCGGGG
TTCGGTCCCAGGGCTGGCACTCTGTCGATACCCCACCGAGACCCCATTGGGGCCAATACGCCCGCGTTTC
TTCCTTTTCCCCACCCCACCCCCCAAGTTCGGGTGAAGGCCCAGGGCTCGCAGCCAACGTCGGGGCGGCA
GGCCCTGCCATAGCCTCAGGTTACTCATATATACTTTAGATTGATTTAAAACTTCATTTTTAATTTAAAA
GGATCTAGGTGAAGATCCTTTTTGATAATCTCATGACCAAAATCCCTTAACGTGAGTTTTCGTTCCACTG
AGCGTCAGACCCCGTAGAAAAGATCAAAGGATCTTCTTGAGATCCTTTTTTTCTGCGCGTAATCTGCTGC
TTGCAAACAAAAAAACCACCGCTACCAGCGGTGGTTTGTTTGCCGGATCAAGAGCTACCAACTCTTTTTC
CGAAGGTAACTGGCTTCAGCAGAGCGCAGATACCAAATACTGTCCTTCTAGTGTAGCCGTAGTTAGGCCA
CCACTTCAAGAACTCTGTAGCACCGCCTACATACCTCGCTCTGCTAATCCTGTTACCAGTGGCTGCTGCC
AGTGGCGATAAGTCGTGTCTTACCGGGTTGGACTCAAGACGATAGTTACCGGATAAGGCGCAGCGGTCGG
GCTGAACGGGGGGTTCGTGCACACAGCCCAGCTTGGAGCGAACGACCTACACCGAACTGAGATACCTACA
GCGTGAGCTATGAGAAAGCGCCACGCTTCCCGAAGGGAGAAAGGCGGACAGGTATCCGGTAAGCGGCAGG
GTCGGAACAGGAGAGCGCACGAGGGAGCTTCCAGGGGGAAACGCCTGGTATCTTTATAGTCCTGTCGGGT
TTCGCCACCTCTGACTTGAGCGTCGATTTTTGTGATGCTCGTCAGGGGGGCGGAGCCTATGGAAAAACGC
CAGCAACGCGGCCTTTTTACGGTTCCTGGCCTTTTGCTGGCCTTTTGCTCACATGTTCTTTCCTGCGTTA
TCCCCTGATTCTGTGGATAACCGTATTACCGCCATGCAT
Features (pLannotate 1.2.2; 15 found; start..end, strand, type, name):
     61..364     +  enhancer       CMV enhancer: human cytomegalovirus immediate early enhancer
    365..568     +  promoter       CMV promoter: human cytomegalovirus (CMV) immediate early promoter
    613..1329    +  CDS            EGFP: EGFP is a basic (constitutively fluorescent) green fluorescent protein published in 1996, derived from Aequorea victoria. It is reported to be a rapidly-maturing weak dimer with moderate acid sensitivity.
   1330..1384    +  misc_feature   MCS (fragment): multiple cloning site
   1396..5124    +  CDS            ATP2B2 (sequence withheld): AT2B2_HUMAN - Also known as PMCA2 From Homo sapiens (Human).
   5146..5230    +  CDS            large T antigen (fragment): large T antigen from SV40 (simian virus 40)
   5253..5374    +  polyA_signal   SV40 poly(A) signal: SV40 polyadenylation signal
   5408..5836    -  rep_origin     f1 ori (sequence partly withheld): f1 bacteriophage origin of replication; arrow indicates direction of (+) strand synthesis
   5863..5967    +  promoter       AmpR promoter: bla
   5969..6326    +  promoter       SV40 promoter: SV40 enhancer and early promoter
   6361..7155    +  CDS            NeoR/KanR: aminoglycoside phosphotransferase from Tn5; aph(3')-II (or nptII); confers resistance to neomycin, kanamycin, and G418 (Geneticin®)
   7176..7328    +  CDS            ble (fragment): BLE_KLEPN - Experimental evidence at protein level: Swiss-Prot protein existence level 1. Binding protein with a strong affinity to the bleomycin family of antibiotics. Binds to CL990; an antimitotic-antibiotic compound. From Klebsiella pneumoniae.
   7387..7434    +  polyA_signal   HSV TK poly(A) signal: herpes simplex virus thymidine kinase polyadenylation signal (Cole and Stacy, 1985)
   7525..7541    -  polyA_signal   bGH poly(A) signal (fragment): bovine growth hormone polyadenylation signal
   7763..8351    +  rep_origin     ori: high-copy-number ColE1/pMB1/pBR322/pUC origin of replication
